>Addgene plasmid #14147 | pAG416GAL-ccdB | addgene full sequence | sequence record 256247 | Addgene NGS Result
GACGAAAGGGCCTCGTGATACGCCTATTTTTATAGGTTAATGTCATGATAATAATGGTTTCTTAGACGGA
TCGCTTGCCTGTAACTTACACGCGCCTCGTATCTTTTAATGATGGAATAATTTGGGAATTTACTCTGTGT
TTATTTATTTTTATGTTTTGTATTTGGATTTTAGAAAGTAAATAAAGAAGGTAGAAGAGTTACGGAATGA
AGAAAAAAAAATAAACAAAGGTTTAAAAAATTTCAACAAAAAGCGTACTTTACATATATATTTATTAGAC
AAGAAAAGCAGATTAAATAGATATACATTCGATTAACGATAAGTAAAATGTAAAATCACAGGATTTTCGT
GTGTGGTCTTCTACACAGACAAGATGAAACAATTCGGCATTAATACCTGAGAGCAGGAAGAGCAAGATAA
AAGGTAGTATTTGTTGGCGATCCCCCTAGAGTCTTTTACATCTTCGGAAAACAAAAACTATTTTTTCTTT
AATTTCTTTTTTTACTTTCTATTTTTAATTTATATATTTATATTAAAAAATTTAAATTATAATTATTTTT
ATAGCACGTGATGAAAAGGACCCAGGTGGCACTTTTCGGGGAAATGTGCGCGGAACCCCTATTTGTTTAT
TTTTCTAAATACATTCAAATATGTATCCGCTCATGAGACAATAACCCTGATAAATGCTTCAATAATATTG
AAAAAGGAAGAGTATGAGTATTCAACATTTCCGTGTCGCCCTTATTCCCTTTTTTGCGGCATTTTGCCTT
CCTGTTTTTGCTCACCCAGAAACGCTGGTGAAAGTAAAAGATGCTGAAGATCAGTTGGGTGCACGAGTGG
GTTACATCGAACTGGATCTCAACAGCGGTAAGATCCTTGAGAGTTTTCGCCCCGAAGAACGTTTTCCAAT
GATGAGCACTTTTAAAGTTCTGCTATGTGGCGCGGTATTATCCCGTATTGACGCCGGGCAAGAGCAACTC
GGTCGCCGCATACACTATTCTCAGAATGACTTGGTTGAGTACTCACCAGTCACAGAAAAGCATCTTACGG
ATGGCATGACAGTAAGAGAATTATGCAGTGCTGCCATAACCATGAGTGATAACACTGCGGCCAACTTACT
TCTGACAACGATCGGAGGACCGAAGGAGCTAACCGCTTTTTTGCACAACATGGGGGATCATGTAACTCGC
CTTGATCGTTGGGAACCGGAGCTGAATGAAGCCATACCAAACGACGAGCGTGACACCACGATGCCTGTAG
CAATGGCAACAACGTTGCGCAAACTATTAACTGGCGAACTACTTACTCTAGCTTCCCGGCAACAATTAAT
AGACTGGATGGAGGCGGATAAAGTTGCAGGACCACTTCTGCGCTCGGCCCTTCCGGCTGGCTGGTTTATT
GCTGATAAATCTGGAGCCGGTGAGCGTGGGTCTCGCGGTATCATTGCAGCACTGGGGCCAGATGGTAAGC
CCTCCCGTATCGTAGTTATCTACACGACGGGGAGTCAGGCAACTATGGATGAACGAAATAGACAGATCGC
TGAGATAGGTGCCTCACTGATTAAGCATTGGTAACTGTCAGACCAAGTTTACTCATATATACTTTAGATT
GATTTAAAACTTCATTTTTAATTTAAAAGGATCTAGGTGAAGATCCTTTTTGATAATCTCATGACCAAAA
TCCCTTAACGTGAGTTTTCGTTCCACTGAGCGTCAGACCCCGTAGAAAAGATCAAAGGATCTTCTTGAGA
TCCTTTTTTTCTGCGCGTAATCTGCTGCTTGCAAACAAAAAAACCACCGCTACCAGCGGTGGTTTGTTTG
CCGGATCAAGAGCTACCAACTCTTTTTCCGAAGGTAACTGGCTTCAGCAGAGCGCAGATACCAAATACTG
TTCTTCTAGTGTAGCCGTAGTTAGGCCACCACTTCAAGAACTCTGTAGCACCGCCTACATACCTCGCTCT
GCTAATCCTGTTACCAGTGGCTGCTGCCAGTGGCGATAAGTCGTGTCTTACCGGGTTGGACTCAAGACGA
TAGTTACCGGATAAGGCGCAGCGGTCGGGCTGAACGGGGGGTTCGTGCACACAGCCCAGCTTGGAGCGAA
CGACCTACACCGAACTGAGATACCTACAGCGTGAGCTATGAGAAAGCGCCACGCTTCCCGAAGGGAGAAA
GGCGGACAGGTATCCGGTAAGCGGCAGGGTCGGAACAGGAGAGCGCACGAGGGAGCTTCCAGGGGGAAAC
GCCTGGTATCTTTATAGTCCTGTCGGGTTTCGCCACCTCTGACTTGAGCGTCGATTTTTGTGATGCTCGT
CAGGGGGGCGGAGCCTATGGAAAAACGCCAGCAACGCGGCCTTTTTACGGTTCCTGGCCTTTTGCTGGCC
TTTTGCTCACATGTTCTTTCCTGCGTTATCCCCTGATTCTGTGGATAACCGTATTACCGCCTTTGAGTGA
GCTGATACCGCTCGCCGCAGCCGAACGACCGAGCGCAGCGAGTCAGTGAGCGAGGAAGCGGAAGAGCGCC
CAATACGCAAACCGCCTCTCCCCGCGCGTTGGCCGATTCATTAATGCAGCTGGCACGACAGGTTTCCCGA
CTGGAAAGCGGGCAGTGAGCGCAACGCAATTAATGTGAGTTAGCTCACTCATTAGGCACCCCAGGCTTTA
CACTTTATGCTTCCGGCTCGTATGTTGTGTGGAATTGTGAGCGGATAACAATTTCACACAGGAAACAGCT
ATGACCATGATTACGCCAAGCGCGCAATTAACCCTCACTAAAGGGAACAAAAGCTGGAGCTCTAGTACGG
ATTAGAAGCCGCCGAGCGGGTGACAGCCCTCCGAAGGAAGACTCTCCTCCGTGCGTCCTCGTCTTCACCG
GTCGCGTTCCTGAAACGCAGATGTGCCTCGCGCCGCACTGCTCCGAACAATAAAGATTCTACAATACTAG
CTTTTATGGTTATGAAGAGGAAAAATTGGCAGTAACCTGGCCCCACAAACCTTCAAATGAACGAATCAAA
TTAACAACCATAGGATGATAATGCGATTAGTTTTTTAGCCTTATTTCTGGGGTAATTAATCAGCGAAGCG
ATGATTTTTGATCTATTAACAGATATATAAATGCAAAAACTGCATAACCACTTTAACTAATACTTTCAAC
ATTTTCGGTTTGTATTACTTCTTATTCAAATGTAATAAAAGTATCAACAAAAAATTGTTAATATACCTCT
ATACTTTAACGTCAAGGAGAAAAAACCCCGGATTCTAGAACTAGTGGATCCCCCATCACAAGTTTGTACA
AAAAAGCTGAACGAGAAACGTAAAATGATATAAATATCAATATATTAAATTAGATTTTGCATAAAAAACA
GACTACATAATACTGTAAAACACAACATATCCAGTCACTATGGCGGCCGCATTAGGCACCCCAGGCTTTA
CACTTTATGCTTCCGGCTCGTATAATGTGTGGATTTTGAGTTAGGATCCGTCGAGATTTTCAGGAGCTAA
GGAAGCTAAAATGGAGAAAAAAATCACTGGATATACCACCGTTGATATATCCCAATGGCATCGTAAAGAA
CATTTTGAGGCATTTCAGTCAGTTGCTCAATGTACCTATAACCAGACCGTTCAGCTGGATATTACGGCCT
TTTTAAAGACCGTAAAGAAAAATAAGCACAAGTTTTATCCGGCCTTTATTCACATTCTTGCCCGCCTGAT
GAATGCTCATCCGGAATTCCGTATGGCAATGAAAGACGGTGAGCTGGTGATATGGGATAGTGTTCACCCT
TGTTACACCGTTTTCCATGAGCAAACTGAAACGTTTTCATCGCTCTGGAGTGAATACCACGACGATTTCC
GGCAGTTTCTACACATATATTCGCAAGATGTGGCGTGTTACGGTGAAAACCTGGCCTATTTCCCTAAAGG
GTTTATTGAGAATATGTTTTTCGTCTCAGCCAATCCCTGGGTGAGTTTCACCAGTTTTGATTTAAACGTG
GCCAATATGGACAACTTCTTCGCCCCCGTTTTCACCATGGGCAAATATTATACGCAAGGCGACAAGGTGC
TGATGCCGCTGGCGATTCAGGTTCATCATGCCGTTTGTGATGGCTTCCATGTCGGCAGAATGCTTAATGA
ATTACAACAGTACTGCGATGAGTGGCAGGGCGGGGCGTAAACGCGTGGATCCGGCTTACTAAAAGCCAGA
TAACAGTATGCGTATTTGCGCGCTGATTTTTGCGGTATAAGAATATATACTGATATGTATACCCGAAGTA
TGTCAAAAAGAGGTATGCTATGAAGCAGCGTATTACAGTGACAGTTGACAGCGACAGCTATCAGTTGCTC
AAGGCATATATGATGTCAATATCTCCGGTCTGGTAAGCACAACCATGCAGAATGAAGCCCGTCGTCTGCG
TGCCGAACGCTGGAAAGCGGAAAATCAGGAAGGGATGGCTGAGGTCGCCCGGTTTATTGAAATGAACGGC
TCTTTTGCTGACGAGAACAGGGGCTGGTGAAATGCAGTTTAAGGTTTACACCTATAAAAGAGAGAGCCGT
TATCGTCTGTTTGTGGATGTACAGAGTGATATTATTGACACGCCCGGGCGACGGATGGTGATCCCCCTGG
CCAGTGCACGTCTGCTGTCAGATAAAGTCTCCCGTGAACTTTACCCGGTGGTGCATATCGGGGATGAAAG
CTGGCGCATGATGACCACCGATATGGCCAGTGTGCCGGTCTCCGTTATCGGGGAAGAAGTGGCTGATCTC
AGCCACCGCGAAAATGACATCAAAAACGCCATTAACCTGATGTTCTGGGGAATATAAATGTCAGGCTCCC
TTATACACAGCCAGTCTGCAGGTCGACCATAGTGACTGGATATGTTGTGTTTTACAGTATTATGTAGTCT
GTTTTTTATGCAAAATCTAATTTAATATATTGATATTTATATCATTTTACGTTTCTCGTTCAGCTTTCTT
GTACAAAGTGGTGATGGGCTGCAGGAATTCGATATCAAGCTTATCGATACCGTCGACCTCGAGTCATGTA
ATTAGTTATGTCACGCTTACATTCACGCCCTCCCCCCACATCCGCTCTAACCGAAAAGGAAGGAGTTAGA
CAACCTGAAGTCTAGGTCCCTATTTATTTTTTTATAGTTATGTTAGTATTAAGAACGTTATTTATATTTC
AAATTTTTCTTTTTTTTCTGTACAGACGCGTGTACGCATGTAACATTATACTGAAAACCTTGCTTGAGAA
GGTTTTGGGACGCTCGAAGGCTTTAATTTGCGGCCGGTACCCAATTCGCCCTATAGTGAGTCGTATTACG
CGCGCTCACTGGCCGTCGTTTTACAACGTCGTGACTGGGAAAACCCTGGCGTTACCCAACTTAATCGCCT
TGCAGCACATCCCCCTTTCGCCAGCTGGCGTAATAGCGAAGAGGCCCGCACCGATCGCCCTTCCCAACAG
TTGCGCAGCCTGAATGGCGAATGG
[124 nt withheld, positions 5485-5608]
C
[91 nt withheld, positions 5610-5700]
A
[49 nt withheld, positions 5702-5750]
CCTTTGACGTTGGAGTCCACGTTCTTT
[37 nt withheld, positions 5778-5814]
ACCCTATCTCGGTCTATTCTTTTGATTTATAAGGGATTTTGCCGATTTCGGCCTATTGGTTAAAAAATGA
GCTGATTTAACAAAAATTTAACGCGAATTTTAACAAAATATTAACGCTTACAATTTCCTGATGCGGTATT
TTCTCCTTACGCATCTGTGCGGTATTTCACACCGCATAGGGTAATAACTGATATAATTAAATTGAAGCTC
TAATTTGTGAGTTTAGTATACATGCATTTACTTATAATACAGTTTTTTAGTTTTGCTGGCCGCATCTTCT
CAAATATGCTTCCCAGCCTGCTTTTCTGTAACGTTCACCCTCTACCTTAGCATCCCTTCCCTTTGCAAAT
AGTCCTCTTCCAACAATAATAATGTCAGATCCTGTAGAGACCACATCATCCACGGTTCTATACTGTTGAC
CCAATGCGTCTCCCTTGTCATCTAAACCCACACCGGGTGTCATAATCAACCAATCGTAACCTTCATCTCT
TCCACCCATGTCTCTTTGAGCAATAAAGCCGATAACAAAATCTTTGTCGCTCTTCGCAATGTCAACAGTA
CCCTTAGTATATTCTCCAGTAGATAGGGAGCCCTTGCATGACAATTCTGCTAACATCAAAAGGCCTCTAG
GTTCCTTTGTTACTTCTTCTGCCGCCTGCTTCAAACCGCTAACAATACCTGGGCCCACCACACCGTGTGC
ATTCGTAATGTCTGCCCATTCTGCTATTCTGTATACACCCGCAGAGTACTGCAATTTGACTGTATTACCA
ATGTCAGCAAATTTTCTGTCTTCGAAGAGTAAAAAATTGTACTTGGCGGATAATGCCTTTAGCGGCTTAA
CTGTGCCCTCCATGGAAAAATCAGTCAAGATATCCACATGTGTTTTTAGTAAACAAATTTTGGGACCTAA
TGCTTCAACTAACTCCAGTAATTCCTTGGTGGTACGAACATCCAATGAAGCACACAAGTTTGTTTGCTTT
TCGTGCATGATATTAAATAGCTTGGCAGCAACAGGACTAGGATGAGTAGCAGCACGTTCCTTATATGTAG
CTTTCGACATGATTTATCTTCGTTTCCTGCAGGTTTTTGTTCTGTGCAGTTGGGTTAAGAATACTGGGCA
ATTTCATGTTTCTTCAACACTACATATGCGTATATATACCAATCTAAGTCTGTGCTCCTTCCTTCGTTCT
TCCTTCTGTTCGGAGATTACCGAATCAAAAAAATTTCAAGGAAACCGAAATCAAAAAAAAGAATAAAAAA
AAAATGATGAATTGAAAAGGTGGTATGGTGCACTCTCAGTACAATCTGCTCTGATGCCGCATAGTTAAGC
CAGCCCCGACACCCGCCAACACCCGCTGACGCGCCCTGACGGGCTTGTCTGCTCCCGGCATCCGCTTACA
GACAAGCTGTGACCGTCTCCGGGAGCTGCATGTGTCAGAGGTTTTCACCGTCATCACCGAAACGCGCGA
Features (pLannotate 1.2.2; 28 found; start..end, strand, type, name):
     69..572     -  misc_feature   CEN/ARS: S. cerevisiae CEN6 centromere fused to an autonomously replicating sequence
    609..713     +  promoter       AmpR promoter: bla
    714..1574    +  CDS            AmpR: β-lactamase; bla; confers resistance to ampicillin, carbenicillin, and related antibiotics
   1745..2333    +  rep_origin     ori: high-copy-number ColE1/pMB1/pBR322/pUC origin of replication
   2516..2608    +  CDS            lacI (fragment): lac repressor; lacI; The lac repressor binds to the lac operator to inhibit transcription in E. coli. This inhibition can be relieved by adding lactose or isopropyl-β-D-thiogalactopyranoside (IPTG).
   2621..2642    +  protein_bind   CAP binding site: CAP binding activates transcription in the presence of cAMP. E. coli catabolite activator protein
   2657..2687    +  promoter       lac promoter: promoter for the E. coli lac operon
   2695..2711    +  protein_bind   lac operator: The lac repressor binds to the lac operator to inhibit transcription in E. coli. This inhibition can be relieved by adding lactose or isopropyl-β-D-thiogalactopyranoside (IPTG). lac repressor encoded by lacI
   2756..2774    +  promoter       T3 promoter: promoter for bacteriophage T3 RNA polymerase
   2798..3239    +  promoter       GAL1 promoter: S. cerevisiae GAL1; inducible promoter, regulated by Gal4
   3254..3274    +  misc_feature   MCS (fragment): pBluescript multiple cloning site
   3278..3402    +  protein_bind   attR1: mutant version of attR; recombination site for the Gateway® LR reaction LR Clonase™
   3427..3457    +  promoter       lac UV5 promoter: E. coli lac promoter with an "up" mutation
   3481..3510    +  promoter       cat promoter (fragment): promoter of the E. coli cat gene encoding chloramphenicol acetyltransferase
   3511..4170    +  CDS            CmR: chloramphenicol acetyltransferase; cat; confers resistance to chloramphenicol
   4349..4507    +  CDS            ccdA (fragment): CCDA_ECO57 - Also known as H, letA. Experimental evidence at protein level: Swiss-Prot protein existence level 1. Antitoxin component of a type II toxin-antitoxin (TA) system which inhibits the post-segregational killing (PSK) of plasmid-free cells, also referred to as a plasmid addiction system. Binds to and blocks the activity of CcdB; will also remove bound CcdB protein from the CcdB-GyrA complex by forming a CcdA-CcdB complex, a process termed rejuvenation. Functions as a transcriptional corepressor for the ccdAB operon, repression also requires CcdB (By similarity). From Escherichia coli
   4512..4814    +  CDS            ccdB: CCDB_ECOLI - Also known as G, letB, letD. Experimental evidence at protein level: Swiss-Prot protein existence level 1. Toxic component of a type II toxin-antitoxin (TA) system, functioning in plasmid maintainence. Responsible for the post- segregational killing (PSK) of plasmid-free cells, also referred to as a plasmid addiction system. Half-life of over 2 hours. Cell killing by CcdB is accompanied by filamentation, defects in chromosome and plasmid segregation, defects in cell division, formation of anucleate cells, decreased DNA synthesis and plasmid loss. Interferes with the activity of DN
   4858..4982    -  protein_bind   attR2: mutant version of attR; recombination site for the Gateway® LR reaction LR Clonase™
   4986..5033    +  misc_feature   MCS (fragment): pBluescript multiple cloning site
   5034..5281    +  terminator     CYC1 terminator: S. cerevisiae CYC1; transcription terminator for CYC1
   5300..5318    -  promoter       T7 promoter: promoter for bacteriophage T7 RNA polymerase
   5326..5481    +  CDS            lacZα (fragment): LacZα fragment of β-galactosidase; lacZ fragment
   5485..5913    +  rep_origin     f1 ori (sequence partly withheld): f1 bacteriophage origin of replication; arrow indicates direction of (+) strand synthesis
   5941..5992    -  misc_feature   bom (fragment): basis of mobility region from pBR322
   6071..6874    -  CDS            URA3: orotidine-5'-phosphate decarboxylase, required for uracil biosynthesis; S. cerevisiae URA3; yeast auxotrophic marker, counterselectable with 5-fluoroorotic acid (5-FOA)
   6875..7090    -  promoter       URA3 promoter: S. cerevisiae URA3
   7098..7147    -  misc_feature   bom (fragment): basis of mobility region from pBR322
   7249..1       -  CDS            rop (fragment) (across the origin): Rop protein, which maintains plasmids at low copy number; rop
