[The description below was written by a language model from this plasmid's Addgene catalogue record and pLannotate feature annotations shown in this document.]
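Description:
pAG416GAL-ccdB is an empty Gateway destination vector for galactose-inducible protein expression in Saccharomyces cerevisiae, built on the pRS416 shuttle backbone. In yeast it is maintained as a low-copy centromeric plasmid through a CEN6/ARS element and selected by the URA3 auxotrophic marker, which can also be counterselected with 5-fluoroorotic acid. In E. coli it replicates from a high-copy ColE1/pUC-type origin and carries an ampicillin resistance gene. An f1 origin and flanking T3 and T7 promoters, together with lac promoter/operator and lacZα remnants, are carried over from the pBluescript-derived backbone.

The expression unit consists of the Gal4-regulated GAL1 promoter and the CYC1 transcription terminator, separated by a Gateway cassette bounded by attR1 and attR2. This cassette holds a chloramphenicol acetyltransferase gene and the ccdB toxin gene, preceded by a ccdA fragment. Because CcdB poisons DNA gyrase in ordinary E. coli, the unrecombined vector must be propagated in a ccdB-tolerant strain, where chloramphenicol plus ampicillin selection retains the cassette. In an LR recombination with an attL-flanked entry clone, the cassette is replaced by the gene of interest. Transformation into a standard ccdB-sensitive strain then selects against unrecombined vector, enriching for expression clones.

No insert is present, and the feature table shows no epitope tag or fluorescent protein flanking the att sites, so an inserted open reading frame would be expressed without a vector-encoded fusion partner. The plasmid belongs to a suite of yeast Gateway vectors designed for high-throughput genetic analysis. The depositor notes that the supplied full sequence is a reference only and may not exactly match the physical plasmid.
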