Addgene plasmid #14147: pAG416GAL-ccdB
Purpose: (Empty Backbone)
Depositing lab: Susan Lindquist. Depositing organization: Whitehead Institute for Biomedical Research. Publication: A suite of Gateway cloning vectors for high-throughput genetic analysis in Saccharomyces cerevisiae. Alberti S, Gitler AD, Lindquist S. Yeast. 2007 Oct . 24(10):913-9. 10.1002/yea.1502 PubMed 17583893.
Backbone
  Vector backbone: pRS416
  Vector type: Yeast Expression ; Gateway Destination
  Selectable markers: URA3
Growth in bacteria
  Bacterial resistance: Chloramphenicol and Ampicillin, 25 & 100 μg/mL
  Growth temperature: 37°C
  Growth strain: ccdB Survival
  Growth instructions: DB3.1, ccdB Survival
  Copy number: Unknown
Gene/Insert
  Gene/Insert name: None
  Cloning method: Gateway Cloning
  Sequencing primers: 5′ GAL1
Terms and licenses: Academic/Nonprofit Terms; Industry Terms: Not Available to Industry
Depositor comments: Type of plasmid: CEN. This plasmid contains the Gateway technology from Invitrogen; Invitrogen requires purchasing of Gateway Clonase for carrying out the Gateway recombinational cloning reaction http://www.invitrogen.com Please note that the full plasmid sequence is provided as a reference only, and may not match the exact sequence of the plasmid.
How to cite: pAG416GAL-ccdB was a gift from Susan Lindquist (Addgene plasmid # 14147 ; http://n2t.net/addgene:14147 ; RRID:Addgene_14147)
