>Addgene plasmid #14147 | pAG416GAL-ccdB | addgene partial sequence | sequence record 20406 | 14147 with pRS_marker
TCATTCATCATTTTTTTTTTATTCTTTTTTTTGATTTCGGTTTCCTTGAAATTTTTTTGATTCGGTAATC
TCCGAACAGAAGGAAGAACGAAGGAAGGAGCACAGACTTAGATTGGTATATATACGCATATGTAGTGTTG
AAGAAACATGAAATTGCCCAGTATTCTTAACCCAACTGCACAGAACAAAAACCTGCAGGAAACGAAGATA
AATCATGTCGAAAGCTACATATAAGGAACGTGCTGCTACTCATCCTAGTCCTGTTGCTGCCAAGCTATTT
AATATCATGCACGAAAAGCAAACAAACTTGTGTGCTTCATTGGATGTTCGTACCACCAAGGAATTACTGG
AGTTAGTTGAAGCATTAGGTCCCAAAATTTGTTTACTAAAAACACATGTGGATATCTTGACTGATTTTTC
CATGGAGGGCACAGTTAAGCCGCTAAAGGCATTATCCGCCAAGTACAATTTTTTACTCTTCGAAGACAGA
AAATTTGCTGACATTGGTAATACAGTCAAATTGCAGTACTCTGCGGGTGTATACAGAATAGCAGAATGGG
CAGACATTACGAATGCACACGGTGTGGTGGGCCCAGGTATTGTTAGCGGTTTGAAGCAGGCGGCAGAAGA
AGTAACAAAGGAACCTAGAGGCCTTTTGATGTTAGCAGAATTGTCATGCAAGGGCTCCCTATCTACTGGA
GAATATACTAAGGGTACTGTTGACATTGCGAAGAGCGAC
