>Addgene plasmid #14147 | pAG416GAL-ccdB | addgene partial sequence | sequence record 20407 | 14147 with GW5
AAGCCTGGGGGTGCCTAATGCGGCCGCCATAGTGACTGGATATGTTGTGTTTTACAGTATTATGTAGTCT
GTTTTTTATGCAAAATCTAATTTAATATATTGATATTTATATCATTTTACGTTTCTCGTTCAGCTTTTTT
GTACAAACTTGTGATGGGGGATCCACTAGTTCTAGAATCCGGGGTTTTTTCTCCTTGACGTTAAAGTATA
GAGGTATATTAACAATTTTTTGTTGATACTTTTATTACATTTGAATAAGAAGTAATACAAACCGAAAATG
TTGAAAGTATTAGTTAAAGTGGTTATGCAGTTTTTGCATTTATATATCTGTTAATAGATCAAAAATCATC
GCTTCGCTGATTAATTACCCCAGAAATAAGGCTAAAAAACTAATCGCATTATCATCCTATGGTTGTTAAT
TTGATTCGTTCATTTGAAGGTTTGTGGGGCCAGGTTACTGCCAATTTTTCCTCTTCATAACCATAAAAGC
TAGTATTGTAGAATCTTTATTGTTCGGAGCAGTGCGGCGCGAGGCACATCTGCGTTTCAGGAACGCGACC
GGTGAAGACGAAGACGCACGGAGGAGAGTCTTCCTTCCGAGGGCTGTCACCCGCTCGGCGGCTTCTAATC
CGTACTAGAGCTCCAGCTTTTG
