>Addgene plasmid #14147 | pAG416GAL-ccdB | addgene partial sequence | sequence record 20408 | 14147 with GW3
CGGGGAAGAAGTGGCTGATCTCAGCCACCGCGAAAATGACATCAAAAACGCCATTAACCTGATGTTCTGG
GGAATATAAATGTCAGGCTCCCTTATACACAGCCAGTCTGCAGGTCGACCATAGTGACTGGATATGTTGT
GTTTTACAGTATTATGTAGTCTGTTTTTTATGCAAAATCTAATTTAATATATTGATATTTATATCATTTT
ACGTTTCTCGTTCAGCTTTCTTGTACAAAGTGGTGATGGGCTGCAGGAATTCGATATCAAGCTTATCGAT
ACCGTCGACCTCGAGTCATGTAATTAGTTATGTCACGCTTACATTCACGCCCTCCCCCCACATCCGCTCT
AACCGAAAAGGAAGGAGTTAGACAACCTGAAGTCTAGGTCCCTATTTATTTTTTTATAGTTATGTTAGTA
TTAAGAACGTTATTTATATTTCAAATTTTTCTTTTTTTTCTGTACAGACGCGTGTACGCATGTAACATTA
TACTGAAAACCTTGCTTGAGAAGGTTTTGGGACGCTCGAAGGCTTTAATTTGCGGCCGGTACCCAATTCG
CCCTATAGTGAGTCGTATTACGCGCGCTCACTGGCCGTCGTTTTACAACGTCGTGACTGGGAAAACCCTG
GCGTTACCCAACTTAATCGCCTTGCAGCACATCCCCCTTT
